>Addgene plasmid #244547 | R919-X84-566 | addgene full sequence | sequence record 488790 | Addgene NGS Result
TTAATACGACTCACTATAGGGGAATTGTGAGCGGATAACAATTCCCCTCTAGAAATAATTTTGTTTAACT
TTAAGAAGGAGATATACATATGAGATCCCATCACCATCACCATCACGGCAAAATCGAAGAAGGTAAACTG
GTAATCTGGATTAACGGCGATAAAGGCTATAACGGTCTCGCTGAAGTCGGTAAGAAATTCGAGAAAGATA
CCGGAATTAAAGTCACCGTTGAGCATCCGGATAAACTGGAAGAGAAATTCCCACAGGTTGCGGCAACTGG
CGATGGCCCTGACATTATCTTCTGGGCACACGACCGCTTTGGTGGCTACGCTCAATCTGGCCTGTTGGCT
GAAATCACCCCGGACAAAGCGTTCCAGGACAAGCTGTATCCGTTTACCTGGGATGCCGTACGTTACAACG
GCAAGCTGATTGCTTACCCGATCGCTGTTGAAGCGTTATCGCTGATTTATAACAAAGATCTGCTGCCGAA
CCCGCCAAAAACCTGGGAAGAGATCCCGGCGCTGGATAAAGAACTGAAAGCGAAAGGTAAGAGCGCGCTG
ATGTTCAACCTGCAAGAACCGTACTTCACCTGGCCGCTGATTGCTGCTGACGGGGGTTATGCGTTCAAGT
ATGAAAACGGCAAGTACGACATTAAAGACGTGGGCGTGGATAACGCTGGCGCGAAAGCGGGTCTGACCTT
CCTGGTTGACCTGATTAAAAACAAACACATGAATGCAGACACCGATTACTCCATCGCAGAAGCTGCCTTT
AATAAAGGCGAAACAGCGATGACCATCAACGGCCCGTGGGCATGGTCCAACATCGACACCAGCAAAGTGA
ATTATGGTGTAACGGTACTGCCGACCTTCAAGGGTCAACCATCCAAACCGTTCGTTGGCGTGCTGAGCGC
AGGTATTAACGCCGCCAGTCCGAACAAAGAGCTGGCAAAAGAGTTCCTCGAAAACTATCTGCTGACTGAT
GAAGGTCTGGAAGCGGTTAATAAAGACAAACCGCTGGGTGCCGTAGCGCTGAAGTCTTACGAGGAAGAGT
TGGCGAAAGATCCACGTATTGCCGCCACCATGGAAAACGCCCAGAAAGGTGAAATCATGCCGAACATCCC
GCAGATGTCCGCTTTCTGGTATGCCGTGCGTACTGCGGTGATCAACGCCGCCAGCGGTCGTCAGACTGTC
GATGAAGCCCTGAAAGACGCGCAGACTAATTCGGGATCTGATATCACAAGTTTGTACAAAAAAGTTGGCG
AAAACCTGTACTTCCAAGGCATGACGGAATATAAGCTGGTGGTGGTGGGCGCCGGCGGTGTGGGCAAGAG
TGCGCTGACCATCCAGCTGATCCAGAACCATTTTGTGGACGAATACGACCCCACTATAGAGGATTCCTAC
CGGAAGCAGGTGGTCATTGATGGGGAGACGTGCCTGTTGGACATCCTGGATACCGCCGGCCCCGAGGAGT
ACAGCGCCATGCGGGACCAGTACATGCGCACCGGGGAGGGCTTCCTGTGTGTGTTTGCCATCAACAACAC
CAAGTCTTTTGAGGACATCCACCAGTACAGGGAGCAGATCAAACGGGTGAAGGACTCGGATGACGTGCCC
ATGGTGCTGGTGGGGAACAAGTGTGACCTGGCTGCACGCACTGTGGAATCTCGGCAGGCTCAGGACCTCG
CCCGAAGCTACGGCATCCCCTACATCGAGACCTCGGCCAAGACCCGGCAGGGAGTGGAGGATGCCTTCTA
CACGTTGGTGCGTGAGATCCGGCAGCACAAGCTGCGGTAATCAACTTTCTTGTACAAAGTGGTGATATCG
CTAGCTAGATAGCTAGAAGCTTGCGGCCGCACAGCTGTATACACGTGCAAGCCAGCCAGAACTCGCTCCT
GAAGACCCAGAGGATCTCGAGCACCACCACCACCACCACTAATGTTAATTAAGTTGGGCGTTCCTAGGCT
GATAAAACAGAATTTGCCTGGCGGCAGTAGCGCGGTGGTCCCACCTGACCCCATGCCGAACTCAGAAGTG
AAACGCCGTAGCGCCGATGGTAGTGTGGGGTCTCCCCATGCGAGAGTAGGGAACTGCCAGGCATCAAATA
AAACGAAAGGCTCAGTCGAAAGACTGGGCCTTTCGTTTTATCTGTTGTTTGTCGGTGAACGCTCTCCTGA
GTAGGACAAATCCGCCGGGAGCGGATTTGAACGTTGCGAAGCAACGGCCCGGAGGGTGGCGGGCAGGACG
CCCGCCATAAACTGCCAGGCATCAAATTAAGCAGAAGGCCATCCTGACGGATGGCCTTTTTGCGTTTCTA
CAAACTCTTTTGTTTATTTTTCTAAATACATTCAAATATGTATCCGCTGAGCAATAACTAGCATAACCCC
TTGGGGCCTCTAAACGGGTCTTGAGGGGTTTTTTGCTGAAAGGAGGAACTATATCCGGATTGGCGAATGG
G
[124 nt withheld, positions 2452-2575]
C
[91 nt withheld, positions 2577-2667]
A
[49 nt withheld, positions 2669-2717]
CCTTTGACGTTGGAGTCCACGTTCTTT
[37 nt withheld, positions 2745-2781]
ACCCTATCTCGGTCTATTCTTTTGATTTATAAGGGATTTTGCCGATTTCGGCCTATTGGTTAAAAAATGA
GCTGATTTAACAAAAATTTAACGCGAATTTTAACAAAATATTAACGTTTACAATTTCTGGCGGCACGATG
GCATGAGATTATCAAAAAGGATCTTCACCTAGATCCTTTTAAATTAAAAATGAAGTTTTAAATCAATCTA
AAGTATATATGAGTAAACTTGGTCTGACAGTTACCAATGCTTAATCAGTGAGGCACCTATCTCAGCGATC
TGTCTATTTCGTTCATCCATAGTTGCCTGACTCCCCGTCGTGTAGATAACTACGATACGGGAGGGCTTAC
CATCTGGCCCCAGTGCTGCAATGATACCGCGAGACCCACGCTCACCGGCTCCAGATTTATCAGCAATAAA
CCAGCCAGCCGGAAGGGCCGAGCGCAGAAGTGGTCCTGCAACTTTATCCGCCTCCATCCAGTCTATTAAT
TGTTGCCGGGAAGCTAGAGTAAGTAGTTCGCCAGTTAATAGTTTGCGCAACGTTGTTGCCATTGCTACAG
GCATCGTGGTGTCACGCTCGTCGTTTGGTATGGCTTCATTCAGCTCCGGTTCCCAACGATCAAGGCGAGT
TACATGATCCCCCATGTTGTGCAAAAAAGCGGTTAGCTCCTTCGGTCCTCCGATCGTTGTCAGAAGTAAG
TTGGCCGCAGTGTTATCACTCATGGTTATGGCAGCACTGCATAATTCTCTTACTGTCATGCCATCCGTAA
GATGCTTTTCTGTGACTGGTGAGTACTCAACCAAGTCATTCTGAGAATAGTGTATGCGGCGACCGAGTTG
CTCTTGCCCGGCGTCAATACGGGATAATACCGCGCCACATAGCAGAACTTTAAAAGTGCTCATCATTGGA
AAACGTTCTTCGGGGCGAAAACTCTCAAGGATCTTACCGCTGTTGAGATCCAGTTCGATGTAACCCACTC
GTGCACCCAACTGATCTTCAGCATCTTTTACTTTCACCAGCGTTTCTGGGTGAGCAAAAACAGGAAGGCA
AAATGCCGCAAAAAAGGGAATAAGGGCGACACGGAAATGTTGAATACTCATACTCTTCCTTTTTCAATCA
TGATTGAAGCATTTATCAGGGTTATTGTCTCATGAGCGGATACATATTTGAATGTATTTAGAAAAATAAA
CAAATAGGTCATGACCAAAATCCCTTAACGTGAGTTTTCGTTCCACTGAGCGTCAGACCCCGTAGAAAAG
ATCAAAGGATCTTCTTGAGATCCTTTTTTTCTGCGCGTAATCTGCTGCTTGCAAACAAAAAAACCACCGC
TACCAGCGGTGGTTTGTTTGCCGGATCAAGAGCTACCAACTCTTTTTCCGAAGGTAACTGGCTTCAGCAG
AGCGCAGATACCAAATACTGTCCTTCTAGTGTAGCCGTAGTTAGGCCACCACTTCAAGAACTCTGTAGCA
CCGCCTACATACCTCGCTCTGCTAATCCTGTTACCAGTGGCTGCTGCCAGTGGCGATAAGTCGTGTCTTA
CCGGGTTGGACTCAAGACGATAGTTACCGGATAAGGCGCAGCGGTCGGGCTGAACGGGGGGTTCGTGCAC
ACAGCCCAGCTTGGAGCGAACGACCTACACCGAACTGAGATACCTACAGCGTGAGCTATGAGAAAGCGCC
ACGCTTCCCGAAGGGAGAAAGGCGGACAGGTATCCGGTAAGCGGCAGGGTCGGAACAGGAGAGCGCACGA
GGGAGCTTCCAGGGGGAAACGCCTGGTATCTTTATAGTCCTGTCGGGTTTCGCCACCTCTGACTTGAGCG
TCGATTTTTGTGATGCTCGTCAGGGGGGCGGAGCCTATGGAAAAACGCCAGCAACGCGGCCTTTTTACGG
TTCCTGGCCTTTTGCTGGCCTTTTGCTCACATGTTCTTTCCTGCGTTATCCCCTGATTCTGTGGATAACC
GTATTACCGCCTTTGAGTGAGCTGATACCGCTCGCCGCAGCCGAACGACCGAGCGCAGCGAGTCAGTGAG
CGAGGAAGCGGAAGAGCGCCTGATGCGGTATTTTCTCCTTACGCATCTGTGCGGTATTTCACACCGCAAT
GGTGCACTCTCAGTACAATCTGCTCTGATGCCGCATAGTTAAGCCAGTATACACTCCGCTATCGCTACGT
GACTGGGTCATGGCTGCGCCCCGACACCCGCCAACACCCGCTGACGCGCCCTGACGGGCTTGTCTGCTCC
CGGCATCCGCTTACAGACAAGCTGTGACCGTCTCCGGGAGCTGCATGTGTCAGAGGTTTTCACCGTCATC
ACCGAAACGCGCGAGGCAGCTGCGGTAAAGCTCATCAGCGTGGTCGTGAAGCGATTCACAGATGTCTGCC
TGTTCATCCGCGTCCAGCTCGTTGAGTTTCTCCAGAAGCGTTAATGTCTGGCTTCTGATAAAGCGGGCCA
TGTTAAGGGCGGTTTTTTCCTGTTTGGTCACTGATGCCTCCGTGTAAGGGGGATTTCTGTTCATGGGGGT
AATGATACCGATGAAACGAGAGAGGATGCTCACGATACGGGTTACTGATGATGAACATGCCCGGTTACTG
GAACGTTGTGAGGGTAAACAACTGGCGGTATGGATGCGGCGGGACCAGAGAAAAATCACTCAGGGTCAAT
GCCAGCGCTTCGTTAATACAGATGTAGGTGTTCCACAGGGTAGCCAGCAGCATCCTGCGATGCAGATCCG
GAACATAATGGTGCAGGGCGCTGACTTCCGCGTTTCCAGACTTTACGAAACACGGAAACCGAAGACCATT
CATGTTGTTGCTCAGGTCGCAGACGTTTTGCAGCAGCAGTCGCTTCACGTTCGCTCGCGTATCGGTGATT
CATTCTGCTAACCAGTAAGGCAACCCCGCCAGCCTAGCCGGGTCCTCAACGACAGGAGCACGATCATGCT
AGTCATGCCCCGCGCCCACCGGAAGGAGCTGACTGGGTTGAAGGCTCTCAAGGGCATCGGTCGAGATCCC
GGTGCCTAATGAGTGAGCTAACTTACATTAATTGCGTTGCGCTCACTGCCCGCTTTCCAGTCGGGAAACC
TGTCGTGCCAGCTGCATTAATGAATCGGCCAACGCGCGGGGAGAGGCGGTTTGCGTATTGGGCGCCAGGG
TGGTTTTTCTTTTCACCAGTGAGACGGGCAACAGCTGATTGCCCTTCACCGCCTGGCCCTGAGAGAGTTG
CAGCAAGCGGTCCACGCTGGTTTGCCCCAGCAGGCGAAAATCCTGTTTGATGGTGGTTAACGGCGGGATA
TAACATGAGCTGTCTTCGGTATCGTCGTATCCCACTACCGAGATGTCCGCACCAACGCGCAGCCCGGACT
CGGTAATGGCGCGCATTGCGCCCAGCGCCATCTGATCGTTGGCAACCAGCATCGCAGTGGGAACGATGCC
CTCATTCAGCATTTGCATGGTTTGTTGAAAACCGGACATGGCACTCCAGTCGCCTTCCCGTTCCGCTATC
GGCTGAATTTGATTGCGAGTGAGATATTTATGCCAGCCAGCCAGACGCAGACGCGCCGAGACAGAACTTA
ATGGGCCCGCTAACAGCGCGATTTGCTGGTGACCCAATGCGACCAGATGCTCCACGCCCAGTCGCGTACC
GTCTTCATGGGAGAAAATAATACTGTTGATGGGTGTCTGGTCAGAGACATCAAGAAATAACGCCGGAACA
TTAGTGCAGGCAGCTTCCACAGCAATGGCATCCTGGTCATCCAGCGGATAGTTAATGATCAGCCCACTGA
CGCGTTGCGCGAGAAGATTGTGCACCGCCGCTTTACAGGCTTCGACGCCGCTTCGTTCTACCATCGACAC
CACCACGCTGGCACCCAGTTGATCGGCGCGAGATTTAATCGCCGCGACAATTTGCGACGGCGCGTGCAGG
GCCAGACTGGAGGTGGCAACGCCAATCAGCAACGACTGTTTGCCCGCCAGTTGTTGTGCCACGCGGTTGG
GAATGTAATTCAGCTCCGCCATCGCCGCTTCCACTTTTTCCCGCGTTTTCGCAGAAACGTGGCTGGCCTG
GTTCACCACGCGGGAAACGGTCTGATAAGAGACACCGGCATACTCTGCGACATCGTATAACGTTACTGGT
TTCACATTCACCACCCTGAATTGACTCTCTTCCGGGCGCTATCATGCCATACCGCGAAAGGTTTTGCGCC
ATTCGATGGTGTCCGGGATCTCGACGCTCTCCCTTATGCGACTCCTGCATTAGGAAGCAGCCCAGTAGTA
GGTTGAGGCCGTTGAGCACCGCCGCCGCAAGGAATGGTGCATGCAAGGAGATGGCGCCCAACAGTCCCCC
GGCCACGGGGCCTGCCACCATACCCACGCCGAAACAAGCGCTCATGAGCCCGAAGTGGCGAGCCCGATCT
TCCCCATCGGTGATGTCGGCGATATAGGCGCCAGCAACCGCACCTGTGGCGCCGGTGATGCCGGCCACGA
TGCGTCCGGCGTAGAGGATCGAGATCGATCTCGATCCCGCGAAA
Features (pLannotate 1.2.2; 27 found; start..end, strand, type, name):
      2..20      +  promoter       T7 promoter: promoter for bacteriophage T7 RNA polymerase
     21..45      +  protein_bind   lac operator: The lac repressor binds to the lac operator to inhibit transcription in E. coli. This inhibition can be relieved by adding lactose or isopropyl-β-D-thiogalactopyranoside (IPTG). lac repressor encoded by lacI
     60..82      +  RBS            RBS: efficient ribosome binding site from bacteriophage T7 gene 10 (Olins and Rangwala, 1989)
     99..116     +  CDS            7xHis (fragment): 6xHis affinity tag
    120..1217    +  CDS            MBP: maltose binding protein from E. coli; malE (mutated); This version of the gene does not encode a signal sequence, so MBP will remain in the cytosol.
   1237..1254    +  protein_bind   attB1 (fragment): mutant version of attB; core recombination site for the Gateway® BP reaction BP Clonase™
   1260..1276    +  CDS            TEV site (fragment): tobacco etch virus (TEV) protease recognition and cleavage site
   1281..1787    +  CDS            H-Ras (fragment): human small GTPase proto-oncoprotein
   1795..1812    -  protein_bind   attB2 (fragment): mutant version of attB; core recombination site for the Gateway® BP reaction BP Clonase™
   1912..1929    +  CDS            9xHis (fragment): 9xHis affinity tag
   1976..2091    +  ncRNA          5S rRNA: Accession: RF00001 - 5S ribosomal RNA
   2095..2181    +  terminator     rrnB T1 terminator: Escherichia coli rrnB; transcription terminator T1 from the E. coli rrnB gene
   2273..2300    +  terminator     rrnB T2 terminator: transcription terminator T2 from the E. coli rrnB gene
   2319..2358    +  promoter       AmpR promoter (fragment): bla
   2368..2415    +  terminator     T7 terminator: transcription terminator for bacteriophage T7 RNA polymerase
   2452..2907    +  rep_origin     f1 ori (sequence partly withheld): f1 bacteriophage origin of replication; arrow indicates direction of (+) strand synthesis
   3022..3882    -  CDS            AmpR: β-lactamase; bla; confers resistance to ampicillin, carbenicillin, and related antibiotics
   3883..3975    -  promoter       AmpR promoter: bla
   4056..4644    +  rep_origin     ori: high-copy-number ColE1/pMB1/pBR322/pUC origin of replication
   4830..4969    -  misc_feature   bom: basis of mobility region from pBR322
   5071..5262    -  CDS            rop: Rop protein, which maintains plasmids at low copy number; rop
   5279..5659    +  CDS            YPB1_ECOLX: Protein predicted: Swiss-Prot protein existence level 4. From Escherichia coli.
   5721..5785    -  CDS            TcR (fragment): tetracycline efflux protein; tet; confers resistance to tetracycline
   5800..5821    -  protein_bind   CAP binding site: CAP binding activates transcription in the presence of cAMP. E. coli catabolite activator protein
   5834..6916    -  CDS            lacI: lac repressor; lacI; The lac repressor binds to the lac operator to inhibit transcription in E. coli. This inhibition can be relieved by adding lactose or isopropyl-β-D-thiogalactopyranoside (IPTG).
   6917..6994    -  promoter       lacI promoter: lacI
   7002..7281    -  CDS            TcR (fragment): tetracycline efflux protein; tet; confers resistance to tetracycline
