[The description below was written by a language model from this plasmid's Addgene catalogue record and pLannotate feature annotations shown in this document.]
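Description:
R919-X84-566 is a bacterial expression plasmid built on the pDest-566 Gateway destination backbone for producing a tagged, truncated mutant of human HRAS in E. coli. It is propagated through a ColE1/pMB1-type origin and selected with ampicillin via the β-lactamase gene. The catalogue lists it as high copy, although the feature table also shows pBR322-derived rop and bom elements, which are normally associated with copy-number restraint and mobilisation. An f1 origin is present, along with short nonfunctional remnants of the tetracycline resistance gene left over from the backbone's ancestry.

The expression cassette is driven by a T7 promoter with an adjacent lac operator and a T7 gene 10 ribosome binding site. A plasmid-borne lacI gene supplies repressor, so transcription is held off until induction with IPTG in a host that provides T7 RNA polymerase. The open reading frame encodes an N-terminal His6 tag followed by a signal-sequence-free maltose binding protein, which stays in the cytosol and typically improves solubility. This is followed by the attB1 site left by Gateway recombination, a TEV protease recognition site, and HRAS residues 1–169 carrying the Q61P substitution, with attB2 downstream. Codon 61 is a well-known oncogenic hotspot in RAS proteins, and the 1–169 truncation lacks the C-terminal portion of the protein. A further annotated His-tag fragment lies after attB2; whether the insert's stop codon excludes it from the product is not shown in the table. The rrnB T1/T2 and T7 terminators close the unit.

The design allows affinity purification of the fusion through the His6 or MBP tag, followed by TEV cleavage to release the HRAS domain. The record states no purpose beyond protein expression.
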