Addgene plasmid #244547: R919-X84-566
Purpose: Bacterial protein expression of His6-MBP-tev-Hs.HRAS(1-169) Q61P
Depositing lab: Dominic Esposito. Depositing organization: Frederick National Laboratory.
Backbone
  Vector backbone: pDest-566
  Backbone size w/o insert (bp): 6800
  Vector type: Bacterial Expression
Growth in bacteria
  Bacterial resistance: Ampicillin, 100 μg/mL
  Growth temperature: 37°C
  Growth strain: DH5alpha
  Copy number: High Copy
Gene/Insert
  Gene/Insert name: His6-MBP-tev-Hs.HRAS(1-169) Q61P
  Species: H. sapiens (human)
  Entrez Gene: HRAS (a.k.a. C-BAS/HAS, C-H-RAS, C-HA-RAS1, CTLO, H-RASIDX, HAMSV, HRAS1, RASH1, p21ras)
  Tag / fusion protein: His6-MBP (N terminal on insert)
  Cloning method: Gateway Cloning
Terms and licenses: Academic/Nonprofit Terms; Industry Terms: Not Available to Industry
How to cite: R919-X84-566 was a gift from Dominic Esposito (Addgene plasmid # 244547 ; http://n2t.net/addgene:244547 ; RRID:Addgene_244547)
